>Addgene plasmid #121702 | IO801: pMVP (L5-L4) 3x FLAG epitope tag | addgene full sequence | sequence record 239011 | Addgene NGS Result
CTTTCCTGCGTTATCCCCTGATTCTGTGGATAACCGTATTACCGCCTTTGAGTGAGCTGATACCGCTCGC
CGCAGCCGAACGACCGAGCGCAGCGAGTCAGTGAGCGAGGAAGCGGAAGAGCGCCCAATACGCAAACCGC
CTCTCCCCGCGCGTTGGCCGATTCATTAATGCAGCTGGCACGACAGGTTTCCCGACTGGAAAGCGGGCAG
TGAGCGCAACGCAATTAATACGCGTACCGCTAGCCAGGAAGAGTTTGTAGAAACGCAAAAAGGCCATCCG
TCAGGATGGCCTTCTGCTTAGTTTGATGCCTGGCAGTTTATGGCGGGCGTCCTGCCCGCCACCCTCCGGG
CCGTTGCTTCACAACGTTCAAATCCGCTCCCGGCGGATTTGTCCTACTCAGGAGAGCGTTCACCGACAAA
CAACAGATAAAACGAAAGGCCCAGTCTTCCGACTGAGCCTTTCGTTTTATTTGATGCCTGGCAGTTCCCT
ACTCTCGCGTTAACGCTAGCATGGATGTTTTCCCAGTCACGACGTTGTAAAACGACGGCCAGTCTTAAGC
TCGGGCCCCAAATAATGATTTTATTTTGACTGATAGTGACCTGTTCGTTGCAACAAATTGATGAGCAATG
CTTTTTTATAATGCCAACTTTGTATACAAAAGTTGTAGAATACAAGCTTCTTGTTCTTTTTGCAGAAGCT
CAGAATAAACGCTCAACTTTGGCAGATCTGAACATGGACTACAAAGACCATGACGGCGATTATAAAGATC
ATGACATCGATTACAAGGATGACGATGACAAGGGAGGCGGATCCCACCCAACTTTTCTATACAAAGTTGG
CATTATAAGAAAGCATTGCTTATCAATTTGTTGCAACGAACAGGTCACTATCAGTCAAAATAAAATCATT
ATTTGCCATCCAGCTGCAGGGCGGCCGCGATATCCCCTATAGTGAGTCGTATTACATGGTCATAGCTGTT
TCCTGGCAGCTCTGGCCCGTGTCTCAAAATCTCTGATGTTACATTGCACAAGATAAAAATATATCATCAT
GAACAATAAAACTGTCTGCTTACATAAACAGTAATACAAGGGGTGTTATGAGCCATATTCAACGGGAAAC
GTCGAGGCCGCGATTAAATTCCAACATGGATGCTGATTTATATGGGTATAAATGGGCTCGCGATAATGTC
GGGCAATCAGGTGCGACAATCTATCGCTTGTATGGGAAGCCCGATGCGCCAGAGTTGTTTCTGAAACATG
GCAAAGGTAGCGTTGCCAATGATGTTACAGATGAGATGGTCAGACTAAACTGGCTGACGGAATTTATGCC
TCTTCCGACCATCAAGCATTTTATCCGTACTCCTGATGATGCATGGTTACTCACCACTGCGATCCCCGGA
AAAACAGCATTCCAGGTATTAGAAGAATATCCTGATTCAGGTGAAAATATTGTTGATGCGCTGGCAGTGT
TCCTGCGCCGGTTGCATTCGATTCCTGTTTGTAATTGTCCTTTTAACAGCGATCGCGTATTTCGTCTCGC
TCAGGCGCAATCACGAATGAATAACGGTTTGGTTGATGCGAGTGATTTTGATGACGAGCGTAATGGCTGG
CCTGTTGAACAAGTCTGGAAAGAAATGCATAAACTTTTGCCATTCTCACCGGATTCAGTCGTCACTCATG
GTGATTTCTCACTTGATAACCTTATTTTTGACGAGGGGAAATTAATAGGTTGTATTGATGTTGGACGAGT
CGGAATCGCAGACCGATACCAGGATCTTGCCATCCTATGGAACTGCCTCGGTGAGTTTTCTCCTTCATTA
CAGAAACGGCTTTTTCAAAAATATGGTATTGATAATCCTGATATGAATAAATTGCAGTTTCATTTGATGC
TCGATGAGTTTTTCTAATCAGAATTGGTTAATTGGTTGTAACACTGGCAGAGCATTACGCTGACTTGACG
GGACGGCGCAAGCTCATGACCAAAATCCCTTAACGTGAGTTACGCGTCGTTCCACTGAGCGTCAGACCCC
GTAGAAAAGATCAAAGGATCTTCTTGAGATCCTTTTTTTCTGCGCGTAATCTGCTGCTTGCAAACAAAAA
AACCACCGCTACCAGCGGTGGTTTGTTTGCCGGATCAAGAGCTACCAACTCTTTTTCCGAAGGTAACTGG
CTTCAGCAGAGCGCAGATACCAAATACTGTTCTTCTAGTGTAGCCGTAGTTAGGCCACCACTTCAAGAAC
TCTGTAGCACCGCCTACATACCTCGCTCTGCTAATCCTGTTACCAGTGGCTGCTGCCAGTGGCGATAAGT
CGTGTCTTACCGGGTTGGACTCAAGACGATAGTTACCGGATAAGGCGCAGCGGTCGGGCTGAACGGGGGG
TTCGTGCACACAGCCCAGCTTGGAGCGAACGACCTACACCGAACTGAGATACCTACAGCGTGAGCTATGA
GAAAGCGCCACGCTTCCCGAAGGGAGAAAGGCGGACAGGTATCCGGTAAGCGGCAGGGTCGGAACAGGAG
AGCGCACGAGGGAGCTTCCAGGGGGAAACGCCTGGTATCTTTATAGTCCTGTCGGGTTTCGCCACCTCTG
ACTTGAGCGTCGATTTTTGTGATGCTCGTCAGGGGGGCGGAGCCTATGGAAAAACGCCAGCAACGCGGCC
TTTTTACGGTTCCTGGCCTTTTGCTGGCCTTTTGCTCACATGTT
Features (pLannotate 1.2.2; 11 found; start..end, strand, type, name):
    121..213     +  CDS            lacI (fragment): lac repressor; lacI; The lac repressor binds to the lac operator to inhibit transcription in E. coli. This inhibition can be relieved by adding lactose or isopropyl-β-D-thiogalactopyranoside (IPTG).
    268..295     -  terminator     rrnB T2 terminator: transcription terminator T2 from the E. coli rrnB gene
    427..470     +  terminator     rrnB T1 terminator: Escherichia coli rrnB; transcription terminator T1 from the E. coli rrnB gene
    517..553     -  CDS            lacZα (fragment): LacZα fragment of β-galactosidase; lacZ fragment
    570..665     +  protein_bind   attL5: mutant version of attL; recombination site for the Gateway® LR reaction LR Clonase™
    680..722     +  5'UTR          Xenopus globin 5'-UTR: translational enhancer from the 5'-UTR of the major beta-globin gene of Xenopus laevis
    737..802     +  CDS            3xFLAG: three tandem FLAG® epitope tags, followed by an enterokinase cleavage site
    819..914     -  protein_bind   attL4: mutant version of attL; recombination site for the Gateway® LR reaction LR Clonase™
    946..964     -  promoter       T7 promoter: promoter for bacteriophage T7 RNA polymerase
   1098..1907    +  CDS            KanR: aminoglycoside phosphotransferase; aph(3')-Ia; confers resistance to kanamycin in bacteria or G418 (Geneticin®) in eukaryotes
   2054..2642    +  rep_origin     ori: high-copy-number ColE1/pMB1/pBR322/pUC origin of replication
