[The description below was written by a language model from this plasmid's Addgene catalogue record and pLannotate feature annotations shown in this document.]
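Description:
IO801: pMVP (L5-L4) 3x FLAG epitope tag is a small Gateway entry plasmid (about 2.7 kb) from the pMVP modular cloning platform, built in the Invitrogen pDONR221 P5-P4 backbone. It is a bacterial cloning intermediate, not an expression vector in its own right. It is maintained in E. coli at high copy through a ColE1/pUC-type origin and selected with kanamycin via the aph(3')-Ia (KanR) gene. The rrnB T1 and T2 terminators upstream of the recombination cassette are standard pDONR elements that insulate the insert from read-through transcription. The short lacI and lacZα fragments and the T7 promoter flanking the cassette are backbone remnants with no evident role in the module.

The payload is a synthetic insert of roughly 150 bp flanked by attL5 and attL4 recombination sites. It contains a Xenopus β-globin 5'-UTR, which acts as a translational enhancer, followed by three tandem FLAG epitopes with an enterokinase cleavage site. The insert is described as "open", which presumably means the tag lacks a stop codon so translation can continue into the next module. In a 4-component MultiSite Gateway Pro LR reaction, the attL5/attL4 pair fixes the position and orientation of this fragment among the other entry clones, so that it lies ahead of the gene of interest and yields an N-terminal 3xFLAG fusion in the final destination vector. No promoter is included in this module; transcription is expected to come from another part of the assembly. The plasmid is used as an interchangeable part for building tagged transgene expression constructs, allowing detection or affinity purification of the encoded protein with anti-FLAG reagents.
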