Addgene plasmid #121702: IO801: pMVP (L5-L4) 3x FLAG epitope tag
Purpose: pMVP L5-L4 entry plasmid, contains 3x FLAG epitope tag for 4-component MultiSite Gateway Pro assembly. Allows N-term epitope tag fusion to gene of interest.
Depositing lab: Christopher Newgard. Depositing organization: Duke University. Publication: Creation of versatile cloning platforms for transgene expression and dCas9-based epigenome editing. Haldeman JM, Conway AE, Arlotto ME, Slentz DH, Muoio DM, Becker TC, Newgard CB. Nucleic Acids Res. 2018 Dec 27. pii: 5264291. doi: 10.1093/nar/gky1286. PubMed 30590691.
Backbone
  Vector backbone: pDONR221 P5-P4
  Backbone manufacturer: Invitrogen
  Backbone size w/o insert (bp): 2554
  Vector type: Synthetic Biology ; pMVP Gateway Entry Plasmid
Growth in bacteria
  Bacterial resistance: Kanamycin, 50 μg/mL
  Growth temperature: 37°C
  Growth strain: DH5alpha
  Copy number: High Copy
Gene/Insert
  Gene/Insert name: 3x FLAG epitope tag (open)
  Species: Synthetic
  Insert size (bp): 150
  Cloning method: Gateway Cloning
  Sequencing primers: 5′ M13F; 3′ M13R
Terms and licenses: Academic/Nonprofit Terms; Industry Terms: Not Available to Industry
How to cite: IO801: pMVP (L5-L4) 3x FLAG epitope tag was a gift from Christopher Newgard (Addgene plasmid # 121702 ; http://n2t.net/addgene:121702 ; RRID:Addgene_121702)
